Addgene plasmid #63753: pMT-TAK1-V5-His
Purpose: Expresses drosophila TAK1 tagged with V5 and 6xHis epitopes, under control of metallothionein promoter
Depositing lab: Cyril Gueydan. Depositing organization: Universite Libre de Bruxelles.
Backbone
  Vector backbone: pMT-V5-His
  Backbone manufacturer: lifetechnologies
  Backbone size w/o insert (bp): 3500
  Total vector size (bp): 5582
  Vector type: Insect Expression
Growth in bacteria
  Bacterial resistance: Ampicillin, 100 μg/mL
  Growth temperature: 37°C
  Growth strain: DH5alpha
  Copy number: Unknown
Gene/Insert
  Gene/Insert name: TGF-β activated kinase 1 (alt names: TGF-beta activated kinase 1; dTAK1; dTAK)
  Species: D. melanogaster (fly)
  Insert size (bp): 2035
  Entrez Gene: Tak1 (a.k.a. Dmel_CG18492, CG1388, CG18492, D-TAK, D-tak, D10, DTAK1, DTak, DTak1, DmTak1, Dmel\CG18492, TAK, TAK-1, TAK1, Tak, Tak 1, dTAK, dTAK-1, dTAK1, dTak, dTak1, dtak1, tak, tak1)
  Promoter: pMT
  Tag / fusion protein: V5-His (C terminal on backbone)
  Cloning method: Restriction Enzyme; 5′ cloning site EcoRI (not destroyed); 3′ cloning site EcoRI (not destroyed)
  Sequencing primers: 5′ CATCTCAGTGCAACTAAA; 3′ TAGAAGGCACAGTCGAGG
Terms and licenses: Academic/Nonprofit Terms; Industry Terms: Not Available to Industry
How to cite: pMT-TAK1-V5-His was a gift from Cyril Gueydan (Addgene plasmid # 63753 ; http://n2t.net/addgene:63753 ; RRID:Addgene_63753)
