[The description below was written by a language model from this plasmid's Addgene catalogue record and the feature table of its GenBank file.]
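Description:
pMT-TAK1-V5-His is an insect-cell expression plasmid of 5,582 bp, built on the commercial pMT-V5-His backbone (about 3.5 kb). It is propagated in E. coli through a high-copy ColE1/pUC-type origin and selected with ampicillin via the bla (AmpR) gene and its own promoter. Remnants of the pUC lac region (lac promoter, operator, CAP site and M13 primer sites) are also annotated but play no role in insect expression. No selectable marker for insect cells appears in the record, so stable line generation would depend on a marker supplied separately.

The payload is the Drosophila melanogaster Tak1 gene (TGF-β activated kinase 1, dTAK1), an insert of roughly 2 kb cloned at EcoRI sites at both ends. It sits downstream of the Drosophila metallothionein (MT) promoter, which is normally quiet and is switched on by adding metal ions such as copper to the culture medium, giving inducible and dose-adjustable expression. The coding sequence is recorded as fused at its C terminus to the backbone-encoded V5 epitope and 6xHis tag, followed by an SV40 polyadenylation signal. The feature table does not annotate the Tak1 open reading frame itself, but the unannotated interval between the MT promoter and the V5 tag matches the stated insert size. One reference title in the sequence file names a related IMD construct rather than TAK1, probably carried over from a sibling plasmid.

The plasmid suits inducible production of tagged dTAK1 in Drosophila cell lines. The V5 tag allows detection or immunoprecipitation, and the His tag allows metal-affinity purification. The record does not describe specific experiments.
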