LOCUS       Exported 5582 bp ds-DNA circular SYN 12-MAY-2021
DEFINITION  Expresses drosophila TAK1 tagged with V5 and 6xHis epitopes, under
            control of metallothionein promoter.
ACCESSION   .
VERSION     .
KEYWORDS    pMT-TAK1-V5-His
SOURCE      synthetic DNA construct
  ORGANISM  synthetic DNA construct
REFERENCE   1 (bases 1 to 5582)
  TITLE     pMT-IMD-V5-His
  JOURNAL   Unpublished
REFERENCE   2 (bases 1 to 5582)
  AUTHORS   .
  TITLE     Direct Submission
  JOURNAL   Exported May 12, 2021 from SnapGene Server 1.1.58
            http://www.snapgene.com
FEATURES             Location/Qualifiers
     source          1..5582
                     /organism="synthetic DNA construct"
                     /mol_type="other DNA"
     primer_bind     complement(29..51)
                     /label=pGEX 3'
                     /note="pGEX vectors, reverse primer"
     primer_bind     151..170
                     /label=pRS-marker
                     /note="pRS vectors, use to sequence yeast selectable
                     marker"
     primer_bind     364..386
                     /label=M13/pUC Forward
                     /note="In lacZ gene"
     primer_bind     378..395
                     /label=M13 Forward
                     /note="In lacZ gene. Also called M13-F20 or M13 (-21)
                     Forward"
     primer_bind     379..395
                     /label=M13 fwd
                     /note="common sequencing primer, one of multiple similar
                     variants"
     promoter        407..833
                     /label=MT promoter
                     /note="Drosophila metallothionein promoter"
     CDS             2974..3015
                     /codon_start=1
                     /product="epitope tag from simian virus 5"
                     /label=V5 tag
                     /translation="GKPIPNPLLGLDST"
     CDS             3025..3042
                     /codon_start=1
                     /product="6xHis affinity tag"
                     /label=6xHis
                     /translation="HHHHHH"
     primer_bind     complement(3065..3082)
                     /label=BGH-rev
                     /note="Bovine growth hormone terminator, reverse primer.
                     Also called BGH reverse"
     polyA_signal    3084..3218
                     /label=SV40 poly(A) signal
                     /note="SV40 polyadenylation signal"
     primer_bind     complement(3108..3127)
                     /label=EBV-rev
                     /note="SV40 polyA terminator, reverse primer"
     primer_bind     3162..3181
                     /label=SV40pA-R
                     /note="SV40 polyA, reverse primer"
     primer_bind     complement(3362..3378)
                     /label=M13 rev
                     /note="common sequencing primer, one of multiple similar
                     variants"
     primer_bind     complement(3362..3378)
                     /label=M13 Reverse
                     /note="In lacZ gene. Also called M13-rev"
     primer_bind     complement(3375..3397)
                     /label=M13/pUC Reverse
                     /note="In lacZ gene"
     protein_bind    3386..3402
                     /label=lac operator
                     /bound_moiety="lac repressor encoded by lacI"
                     /note="The lac repressor binds to the lac operator to
                     inhibit transcription in E. coli. This inhibition can be
                     relieved by adding lactose or
                     isopropyl-beta-D-thiogalactopyranoside (IPTG)."
     promoter        complement(3410..3440)
                     /label=lac promoter
                     /note="promoter for the E. coli lac operon"
     protein_bind    3455..3476
                     /label=CAP binding site
                     /bound_moiety="E. coli catabolite activator protein"
                     /note="CAP binding activates transcription in the presence
                     of cAMP."
     primer_bind     complement(3593..3610)
                     /label=L4440
                     /note="L4440 vector, forward primer"
     rep_origin      complement(3764..4352)
                     /direction=LEFT
                     /label=ori
                     /note="high-copy-number ColE1/pMB1/pBR322/pUC origin of
                     replication"
     primer_bind     complement(3844..3863)
                     /label=pBR322ori-F
                     /note="pBR322 origin, forward primer"
     CDS             complement(4523..5383)
                     /codon_start=1
                     /gene="bla"
                     /product="beta-lactamase"
                     /label=AmpR
                     /note="confers resistance to ampicillin, carbenicillin, and
                     related antibiotics"
                     /translation="MSIQHFRVALIPFFAAFCLPVFAHPETLVKVKDAEDQLGARVGYI
                     ELDLNSGKILESFRPEERFPMMSTFKVLLCGAVLSRIDAGQEQLGRRIHYSQNDLVEYS
                     PVTEKHLTDGMTVRELCSAAITMSDNTAANLLLTTIGGPKELTAFLHNMGDHVTRLDRW
                     EPELNEAIPNDERDTTMPVAMATTLRKLLTGELLTLASRQQLIDWMEADKVAGPLLRSA
                     LPAGWFIADKSGAGERGSRGIIAALGPDGKPSRIVVIYTTGSQATMDERNRQIAEIGAS
                     LIKHW"
     primer_bind     5146..5165
                     /label=Amp-R
                     /note="Ampicillin resistance gene, reverse primer"
     promoter        complement(5384..5488)
                     /gene="bla"
                     /label=AmpR promoter
     primer_bind     5556..5574
                     /label=pBRforEco
                     /note="pBR322 vectors, upsteam of EcoRI site, forward
                     primer"
ORIGIN
        1 tcgcgcgttt cggtgatgac ggtgaaaacc tctgacacat gcagctcccg gagacggtca
       61 cagcttgtct gtaagcggat gccgggagca gacaagcccg tcagggcgcg tcagcgggtg
      121 ttggcgggtg tcggggctgg cttaactatg cggcatcaga gcagattgta ctgagagtgc
      181 accatatgcg gtgtgaaata ccgcacagat gcgtaaggag aaaataccgc atcaggcgcc
      241 attcgccatt caggctgcgc aactgttggg aagggcgatc ggtgcgggcc tcttcgctat
      301 tacgccagct ggcgaaaggg ggatgtgctg caaggcgatt aagttgggta acgccagggt
      361 tttcccagtc acgacgttgt aaaacgacgg ccagtgccag tgaattaatt cgttgcagga
      421 caggatgtgg tgcccgatgt gactagctct ttgctgcagg ccgtcctatc ctctggttcc
      481 gataagagac ccagaactcc ggccccccac cgcccaccgc cacccccata catatgtggt
      541 acgcaagtaa gagtgcctgc gcatgcccca tgtgccccac caagagtttt gcatcccata
      601 caagtcccca aagtggagaa ccgaaccaat tcttcgcggg cagaacaaaa gcttctgcac
      661 acgtctccac tcgaatttgg agccggccgg cgtgtgcaaa agaggtgaat cgaacgaaag
      721 acccgtgtgt aaagccgcgt ttccaaaatg tataaaaccg agagcatctg gccaatgtgc
      781 atcagttgtg gtcagcagca aaatcaagtg aatcatctca gtgcaactaa aggggggatc
      841 tagatcgggg tacctactag tccagtgtgg tggaattcca ccatggccac agcatcgctg
      901 gacgcactgc aggcagccta tgtggacttc agtgagataa cactaagaga gaaagtcggc
      961 catgggtcct acggagtggt ctgcaaggcc gtttggcgcg acaagctggt tgccgtcaag
     1021 gagttcttcg ccagcgccga gcagaaggac atcgagaagg aggtgaagca gttgtcgcgc
     1081 gtgaagcacc cgaacatcat cgctctgcac gggatatcct cgtaccagca ggccacctac
     1141 ctgataatgg agttcgccga aggtggatcg ctgcacaact tccttcacgg caaggtgaag
     1201 ccggcatatt ctctggccca cgccatgagc tgggcgcgcc aatgtgcaga gggtctggca
     1261 tatttgcatg ccatgacgcc aaaaccacta atacatcgcg acgtgaagcc gctgaacctg
     1321 ctcttgacca acaagggacg caatctgaag atatgcgact tcggcacggt ggcggacaag
     1381 tcgaccatga tgaccaacaa tcgcggcagt gccgcttgga tggcgcccga ggtcttcgaa
     1441 ggctccaagt atacggagaa gtgtgacatt tttagctggg ccattgttct atgggaggtt
     1501 ctgtccagga agcagccctt taaaggcatc gacaatgcct acaccatcca gtggaagatc
     1561 tacaagggtg aacgcccgcc gctgctgacc acttgcccca agcgcatcga ggacctgatg
     1621 accgcctgct ggaaaacggt gcccgaggat cgcccgtcga tgcagtacat agtgggcgtt
     1681 atgcacgaga tcgtcaagga ctatacgggg gcggacaagg ccctggaata cacgtttgtt
     1741 aatcaacaga ttgtcaccaa agagagcgac ggcacggtgg ccgctcaacc ggatagcctc
     1801 agttcgcagg agggggaact gagcccctcg tccacacagt taacaccgac aacggcggcc
     1861 aacgccaatg tgaacgcgat agcaatatca aaaacaacga ctagctcaat gaccgaaaat
     1921 acctcatcaa catcatcgga catcacgccg acgaactcgg gccaactgga caataatccg
     1981 ctattctata tggtcaccaa tcgctgggac gcgattcccg aggaggagag caacgagagc
     2041 cggaacgata gcttcaacct cacctcgtcg gctgaggcca ctcagcgcct cgaaacgatc
     2101 cggaacggca tgatcctgat ggcctgcaag cccatggagc agctcaccct cgacgtggag
     2161 gcgaatggct ttgatctgag tcccagcgaa agcagcagca gcagcacgaa cgcaaagagc
     2221 gatggccgcg aacgactcac ggtgacggac accaagccgg tgatgatgac cacggatctg
     2281 tccaacaaca acggcggcat ccacgcccac tcgaacggac tgctgagcca tgcgaatggt
     2341 tggcaagcaa gagatgagga gctgcaggag caagagcatg agcaggagat tgtcaactcg
     2401 ttggacgtcg acgtggatcc cgacgaggat gagaacgacg gcaccgaaca gtcactggcc
     2461 gagattcttg atccggagct ccagccagag ccgccgatac ccaacgatgc cgaatcgcag
     2521 ctcatctacc gggaccaccg acacatggcc aaggagtacc tgagcgtcga cacgaacctc
     2581 tactacgcgc aggacttcaa ggacaagctc atcgtgcaga tggaccgaac cgagcgcgaa
     2641 cagaagcagg agcttctgcg caagatgaag gacaaggagg gtcttcagag tctttacaac
     2701 aatctgcagc agcagtacgc ttcacgccaa cttgcggccg gccatcatcc gcaacctcat
     2761 cctcatccgc atccaaatca gcttcagcat ccacactcac atccgcctat gcatttcctg
     2821 caggatgagg gctgtggact gctgcccgga tcggtgtgcg gaggctctga gtccgtggaa
     2881 gaaggctggg tggtcatccc accgcatcac aatgcggaat tctgcagata tccagcacag
     2941 tggcggccgc tcgagtctag agggcccttc gaaggtaagc ctatccctaa ccctctcctc
     3001 ggtctcgatt ctacgcgtac cggtcatcat caccatcacc attgagttta aacccgctga
     3061 tcagcctcga ctgtgccttc taagatccag acatgataag atacattgat gagtttggac
     3121 aaaccacaac tagaatgcag tgaaaaaaat gctttatttg tgaaatttgt gatgctattg
     3181 ctttatttgt aaccattata agctgcaata aacaagttaa caacaacaat tgcattcatt
     3241 ttatgtttca ggttcagggg gaggtgtggg aggtttttta aagcaagtaa aacctctaca
     3301 aatgtggtat ggctgattat gatcagtcga cctgcaggca tgcaagcttg gcgtaatcat
     3361 ggtcatagct gtttcctgtg tgaaattgtt atccgctcac aattccacac aacatacgag
     3421 ccggaagcat aaagtgtaaa gcctggggtg cctaatgagt gagctaactc acattaattg
     3481 cgttgcgctc actgcccgct ttccagtcgg gaaacctgtc gtgccagctg cattaatgaa
     3541 tcggccaacg cgcggggaga ggcggtttgc gtattgggcg ctcttccgct tcctcgctca
     3601 ctgactcgct gcgctcggtc gttcggctgc ggcgagcggt atcagctcac tcaaaggcgg
     3661 taatacggtt atccacagaa tcaggggata acgcaggaaa gaacatgtga gcaaaaggcc
     3721 agcaaaaggc caggaaccgt aaaaaggccg cgttgctggc gtttttccat aggctccgcc
     3781 cccctgacga gcatcacaaa aatcgacgct caagtcagag gtggcgaaac ccgacaggac
     3841 tataaagata ccaggcgttt ccccctggaa gctccctcgt gcgctctcct gttccgaccc
     3901 tgccgcttac cggatacctg tccgcctttc tcccttcggg aagcgtggcg ctttctcata
     3961 gctcacgctg taggtatctc agttcggtgt aggtcgttcg ctccaagctg ggctgtgtgc
     4021 acgaaccccc cgttcagccc gaccgctgcg ccttatccgg taactatcgt cttgagtcca
     4081 acccggtaag acacgactta tcgccactgg cagcagccac tggtaacagg attagcagag
     4141 cgaggtatgt aggcggtgct acagagttct tgaagtggtg gcctaactac ggctacacta
     4201 gaaggacagt atttggtatc tgcgctctgc tgaagccagt taccttcgga aaaagagttg
     4261 gtagctcttg atccggcaaa caaaccaccg ctggtagcgg tggttttttt gtttgcaagc
     4321 agcagattac gcgcagaaaa aaaggatctc aagaagatcc tttgatcttt tctacggggt
     4381 ctgacgctca gtggaacgaa aactcacgtt aagggatttt ggtcatgaga ttatcaaaaa
     4441 ggatcttcac ctagatcctt ttaaattaaa aatgaagttt taaatcaatc taaagtatat
     4501 atgagtaaac ttggtctgac agttaccaat gcttaatcag tgaggcacct atctcagcga
     4561 tctgtctatt tcgttcatcc atagttgcct gactccccgt cgtgtagata actacgatac
     4621 gggagggctt accatctggc cccagtgctg caatgatacc gcgagaccca cgctcaccgg
     4681 ctccagattt atcagcaata aaccagccag ccggaagggc cgagcgcaga agtggtcctg
     4741 caactttatc cgcctccatc cagtctatta attgttgccg ggaagctaga gtaagtagtt
     4801 cgccagttaa tagtttgcgc aacgttgttg ccattgctac aggcatcgtg gtgtcacgct
     4861 cgtcgtttgg tatggcttca ttcagctccg gttcccaacg atcaaggcga gttacatgat
     4921 cccccatgtt gtgcaaaaaa gcggttagct ccttcggtcc tccgatcgtt gtcagaagta
     4981 agttggccgc agtgttatca ctcatggtta tggcagcact gcataattct cttactgtca
     5041 tgccatccgt aagatgcttt tctgtgactg gtgagtactc aaccaagtca ttctgagaat
     5101 agtgtatgcg gcgaccgagt tgctcttgcc cggcgtcaat acgggataat accgcgccac
     5161 atagcagaac tttaaaagtg ctcatcattg gaaaacgttc ttcggggcga aaactctcaa
     5221 ggatcttacc gctgttgaga tccagttcga tgtaacccac tcgtgcaccc aactgatctt
     5281 cagcatcttt tactttcacc agcgtttctg ggtgagcaaa aacaggaagg caaaatgccg
     5341 caaaaaaggg aataagggcg acacggaaat gttgaatact catactcttc ctttttcaat
     5401 attattgaag catttatcag ggttattgtc tcatgagcgg atacatattt gaatgtattt
     5461 agaaaaataa acaaataggg gttccgcgca catttccccg aaaagtgcca cctgacgtct
     5521 aagaaaccat tattatcatg acattaacct ataaaaatag gcgtatcacg aggccctttc
     5581 gt
//
