>Addgene plasmid #63753 | pMT-TAK1-V5-His | addgene partial sequence | sequence record 108666 | BGH-rev 5'-TAGAAGGCACAGTCGAGG-3'
CTCAATGGTGATGGTGATGATGACCGGTACGCGTAGAATCGAGACCGAGGAGAGGGTTAGGGATAGGCTT
ACCTTCGAAGGGCCCTCTAGACTCGAGCGGCCGCCACTGTGCTGGATATCTGCAGAATTCCGCATTGTGA
TGCGGTGGGATGACCACCCAGCCTTCTTCCACGGACTCAGAGCCTCCGCACACCGATCCGGGCAGCAGTC
CACAGCCCTCATCCTGCAGGAAATGCATAGGCGGATGTGAGTGTGGATGCTGAAGCTGATTTGGATGCGG
ATGAGGATGAGGTTGCGGATGATGGCCGGCCGCAAGTTGGCGTGAAGCGTACTGCTGCTGCAGATTGTTG
TAAAGACTCTGAAGACCCTCCTTGTCCTTCATCTTGCGCAGAAGCTCCTGCTTCTGTTCGCGCTCGGTTC
GGTCCATCTGCACGATGAGCTTGTCCTTGAAGTCCTGCGCGTAGTAGAGGTTCGTGTCGACGCTCAGGTA
CTCCTTGGCCATGTGTCGGTGGTCCCGGTAGATGAGCTGCGATTCGGCATCGTTGGGTATCGGCGGCTCT
GGCTGGAGCTCCGGATCAAGAATCTCGGCCAGTGACTGTTCGGTGCCGTCGTTCTCATCCTCGTCGGGAT
CCACGTCGACGTCCAACGAGTTGACAATCTCCTGCTCATGCTCTTGCTCCTGCAGCTCCTCATCTCTTGC
TTGCCAACCATTCGCATGGCTCAGCAGTCCGTTCGAGTGGGCGTGGATGCCGCCGTTGTTGTTGGACAGA
TCCGTGGTCATCATCACCGGCTTGGTGTCCGTCACCGTGAGTCGTTCGCGGCCATCGCTCTTTGCGTTCG
TGCTGCTGCTGCTGCTTTCGCTGGGACTCAGATCAAAGCCATTCGCCTCCACGTCGAGGGTGAGCTGCTC
CATGGGCTTGCAGGCCATCAGGATCATGCCGTTCCGGATCGTTTCGAGGCGCTGAGTGGCCTCAGCCGAC
GAGGTGAGGTTGAAGCTATCGTTCCGGCTCTCGTTGCTCTCCTCCTCGGGAA
