>Addgene plasmid #63753 | pMT-TAK1-V5-His | addgene partial sequence | sequence record 108667 | MT-Forward 5'-CATCTCAGTGCAACTAAA-3'
CTAGTCCAGTGTGGTGGAATTCCACCATGGCCACAGCATCGCTGGACGCACTGCAGGCAGCCTATGTGGA
CTTCAGTGAGATAACACTAAGAGAGAAAGTCGGCCATGGGTCCTACGGAGTGGTCTGCAAGGCCGTTTGG
CGCGACAAGCTGGTTGCCGTCAAGGAGTTCTTCGCCAGCGCCGAGCAGAAGGACATCGAGAAGGAGGTGA
AGCAGTTGTCGCGCGTGAAGCACCCGAACATCATCGCTCTGCACGGGATATCCTCGTACCAGCAGGCCAC
CTACCTGATAATGGAGTTCGCCGAAGGTGGATCGCTGCACAACTTCCTTCACGGCAAGGTGAAGCCGGCA
TATTCTCTGGCCCACGCCATGAGCTGGGCGCGCCAATGTGCAGAGGGTCTGGCATATTTGCATGCCATGA
CGCCAAAACCACTAATACATCGCGACGTGAAGCCGCTGAACCTGCTCTTGACCAACAAGGGACGCAATCT
GAAGATATGCGACTTCGGCACGGTGGCGGACAAGTCGACCATGATGACCAACAATCGCGGCAGTGCCGCT
TGGATGGCGCCCGAGGTCTTCGAAGGCTCCAAGTATACGGAGAAGTGTGACATTTTTAGCTGGGCCATTG
TTCTATGGGAGGTTCTGTCCAGGAAGCAGCCCTTTAAAGGCATCGACAATGCCTACACCATCCAGTGGAA
GATCTACAAGGGTGAACGCCCGCCGCTGCTGACCACTTGCCCCAAGCGCATCGAGGACCTGATGACCGCC
TGCTGGAAAACGGTGCCCGAGGATCGCCCGTCGATGCAGTACATAGTGGGCGTTATGCACGAGATCGTCA
AGGACTATACGGGGGCGGACAAGGCCCTGGAATACACGTTTGTTAATCAACAGATTGTCACCAAAGAGAG
CGACGGCACGGTGGCCGCTCAACCGGATAGCCTCAGTTCGCAGGAGGG
